>Addgene plasmid #74111 | pCZGY2139 | depositor full sequence | sequence record 141767 | pCZGY2139 sequence 3557 bps
CTTTCCTGCGTTATCCCCTGATTCTGTGGATAACCGTATTACCGCCTTTGAGTGAGCTGATACCGCTCGC
CGCAGCCGAACGACCGAGCGCAGCGAGTCAGTGAGCGAGGAAGCGGAAGAGCGCCCAATACGCAAACCGC
CTCTCCCCGCGCGTTGGCCGATTCATTAATGCAGCTGGCACGACAGGTTTCCCGACTGGAAAGCGGGCAG
TGAGCGCAACGCAATTAATACGCGTACCGCTAGCCAGGAAGAGTTTGTAGAAACGCAAAAAGGCCATCCG
TCAGGATGGCCTTCTGCTTAGTTTGATGCCTGGCAGTTTATGGCGGGCGTCCTGCCCGCCACCCTCCGGG
CCGTTGCTTCACAACGTTCAAATCCGCTCCCGGCGGATTTGTCCTACTCAGGAGAGCGTTCACCGACAAA
CAACAGATAAAACGAAAGGCCCAGTCTTCCGACTGAGCCTTTCGTTTTATTTGATGCCTGGCAGTTCCCT
ACTCTCGCGTTAACGCTAGCATGGATGTTTTCCCAGTCACGACGTTGTAAAACGACGGCCAGTCTTAAGC
TCGGGCCCCAAATAATGATTTTATTTTGACTGATAGTGACCTGTTCGTTGCAACAAATTGATGAGCAATG
CTTTTTTATAATGCCAACTTTGTACAAAAAAGCAGGCTCCGAATTCGCCCTTCGGATCCAGATCTATGCA
CGGGCTCCAGGATGACCCGGACCTTCAGGCCCTTCTGAAGGGCAGCCAGCTTCTGAAGGTGAAGTCCAGC
TCGTGGCGTAGGGAACGCTTCTACAAGCTACAGGAGGACTGCAAGACCATCTGGCAGGAATCTCGAAAGG
TCATGAGGTCCCCGGAGTCGCAGCTGTTCTCCATCGAGGACATTCAGGAGGTACGGATGGGACACCGCAC
AGAAGGCCTGGAGAAGTTTGCCCGAGACATCCCCGAGGATCGATGCTTCTCCATTGTCTTCAAGGACCAG
CGCAACACCCTAGACCTCATTGCCCCATCACCAGCTGACGCTCAGCACTGGGTGCAGGGCCTGCGCAAGA
TCATCCACCACTCCGGCTCCATGGACCAGCGGCAGAAGACTAGTGAGAAAAGTTTCGTGATAACTGATCC
ACGGCTGCCAGACAATCCCATCATCTTCGCATCCGATGGCTTCCTGGAGCTGACCGAGTATTCCAGAGAG
GAGATCCTGGGCCGCAATGGCCGCTTTCTGCAGGGACCAGAGACAGACCAGGCCACAGTGCAGAAGATTC
GCGATGCCATTAGAGATCAGCGCGAGATTACCGTGCAGCTGATAAACTACACAAAAAGCGGGAAGAAATT
CTGGAACCTCCTGCACCTCCAGCCCATGAGGGACCAGAAGGGTGAGCTCCAGTATTTCATCGGAGTGCAG
CTGGATGGATGACTCGAGTAACAAGGGCGAATTCGACCCAGCTTTCTTGTACAAAGTTGGCATTATAAAA
AATAATTGCTCATCAATTTGTTGCAACGAACAGGTCACTATCAGTCAAAATAAAATCATTATTTGCCATC
CAGCTGATATCCCCTATAGTGAGTCGTATTACATGGTCATAGCTGTTTCCTGGCAGCTCTGGCCCGTGTC
TCAAAATCTCTGATGTTACATTGCACAAGATAAAAATATATCATCATGCCTCCTCTAGACCAGCCAGGAC
AGAAATGCCTCGACTTCGCTGCTACCCAAGGTTGCCGGGTGACGCACACCGTGGAAACGGATGAAGGCAC
GAACCCAGTGGACATAAGCCTGTTCGGTTCGTAAGCTGTAATGCAAGTAGCGTATGCGCTCACGCAACTG
GTCCAGAACCTTGACCGAACGCAGCGGTGGTAACGGCGCAGTGGCGGTTTTCATGGCTTGTTATGACTGT
TTTTTTGGGGTACAGTCTATGCCTCGGGCATCCAAGCAGCAAGCGCGTTACGCCGTGGGTCGATGTTTGA
TGTTATGGAGCAGCAACGATGTTACGCAGCAGGGCAGTCGCCCTAAAACAAAGTTAAACATCATGAGGGA
AGCGGTGATCGCCGAAGTATCGACTCAACTATCAGAGGTAGTTGGCGTCATCGAGCGCCATCTCGAACCG
ACGTTGCTGGCCGTACATTTGTACGGCTCCGCAGTGGATGGCGGCCTGAAGCCACACAGTGATATTGATT
TGCTGGTTACGGTGACCGTAAGGCTTGATGAAACAACGCGGCGAGCTTTGATCAACGACCTTTTGGAAAC
TTCGGCTTCCCCTGGAGAGAGCGAGATTCTCCGCGCTGTAGAAGTCACCATTGTTGTGCACGACGACATC
ATTCCGTGGCGTTATCCAGCTAAGCGCGAACTGCAATTTGGAGAATGGCAGCGCAATGACATTCTTGCAG
GTATCTTCGAGCCAGCCACGATCGACATTGATCTGGCTATCTTGCTGACAAAAGCAAGAGAACATAGCGT
TGCCTTGGTAGGTCCAGCGGCGGAGGAACTCTTTGATCCGGTTCCTGAACAGGATCTATTTGAGGCGCTA
AATGAAACCTTAACGCTATGGAACTCGCCGCCCGACTGGGCTGGCGATGAGCGAAATGTAGTGCTTACGT
TGTCCCGCATTTGGTACAGCGCAGTAACCGGCAAAATCGCGCCGAAGGATGTCGCTGCCGACTGGGCAAT
GGAGCGCCTGCCGGCCCAGTATCAGCCCGTCATACTTGAAGCTAGACAGGCTTATCTTGGACAAGAAGAA
GATCGCTTGGCCTCGCGCGCAGATCAGTTGGAAGAATTTGTCCACTACGTGAAAGGCGAGATCACCAAGG
TAGTCGGCAAATAACCCTCGAGCCACCCATGACCAAAATCCCTTAACGTGAGTTACGCGTCGTTCCACTG
AGCGTCAGACCCCGTAGAAAAGATCAAAGGATCTTCTTGAGATCCTTTTTTTCTGCGCGTAATCTGCTGC
TTGCAAACAAAAAAACCACCGCTACCAGCGGTGGTTTGTTTGCCGGATCAAGAGCTACCAACTCTTTTTC
CGAAGGTAACTGGCTTCAGCAGAGCGCAGATACCAAATACTGTCCTTCTAGTGTAGCCGTAGTTAGGCCA
CCACTTCAAGAACTCTGTAGCACCGCCTACATACCTCGCTCTGCTAATCCTGTTACCAGTGGCTGCTGCC
AGTGGCGATAAGTCGTGTCTTACCGGGTTGGACTCAAGACGATAGTTACCGGATAAGGCGCAGCGGTCGG
GCTGAACGGGGGGTTCGTGCACACAGCCCAGCTTGGAGCGAACGACCTACACCGAACTGAGATACCTACA
GCGTGAGCATTGAGAAAGCGCCACGCTTCCCGAAGGGAGAAAGGCGGACAGGTATCCGGTAAGCGGCAGG
GTCGGAACAGGAGAGCGCACGAGGGAGCTTCCAGGGGGAAACGCCTGGTATCTTTATAGTCCTGTCGGGT
TTCGCCACCTCTGACTTGAGCGTCGATTTTTGTGATGCTCGTCAGGGGGGCGGAGCCTATGGAAAAACGC
CAGCAACGCGGCCTTTTTACGGTTCCTGGCCTTTTGCTGGCCTTTTGCTCACATGTT
Features (pLannotate 1.2.2; 13 found; start..end, strand, type, name):
    121..213     +  CDS            lacI (fragment): lac repressor; lacI; The lac repressor binds to the lac operator to inhibit transcription in E. coli. This inhibition can be relieved by adding lactose or isopropyl-β-D-thiogalactopyranoside (IPTG).
    268..295     -  terminator     rrnB T2 terminator: transcription terminator T2 from the E. coli rrnB gene
    427..470     +  terminator     rrnB T1 terminator: Escherichia coli rrnB; transcription terminator T1 from the E. coli rrnB gene
    517..553     -  CDS            lacZα (fragment): LacZα fragment of β-galactosidase; lacZ fragment
    569..668     +  protein_bind   attL1: mutant version of attL; recombination site for the Gateway® LR reaction LR Clonase™
    693..1088    +  CDS            Plcd1 (fragment): PLCD1_RAT - Experimental evidence at protein level: Swiss-Prot protein existence level 1. The production of the second messenger molecules diacylglycerol (DAG) and inositol 1,4,5-trisphosphate (IP3) is mediated by activated phosphatidylinositol-specific phospholipase C enzymes (PubMed:16000311). Essential for trophoblast and placental development (By similarity). Binds phosphatidylinositol 4,5-bisphosphate (By similarity). From Rattus norvegicus (Rat).
   1095..1409    +  CDS            miniSOG: miniSOG is a basic (constitutively fluorescent) cyan fluorescent protein published in 2011, derived from Arabidopsis thaliana. It requires the cofactor flavin for fluorescence.
   1436..1535    -  protein_bind   attL2: mutant version of attL; recombination site for the Gateway® LR reaction LR Clonase™
   1553..1571    -  promoter       T7 promoter: promoter for bacteriophage T7 RNA polymerase
   1761..1784    +  promoter       Pc promoter (fragment): intI1 (promoter lies within the coding sequence); class 1 integron promoter
   1960..2016    +  CDS            GmR (fragment): gentamycin acetyltransferase; aacC1; confers resistance to gentamycin
   2023..2814    +  CDS            SmR: aminoglycoside adenylyltransferase (Murphy, 1985); aadA; confers resistance to spectinomycin and streptomycin
   2907..3495    +  rep_origin     ori: high-copy-number ColE1/pMB1/pBR322/pUC origin of replication
