[The description below was written by a language model from this plasmid's Addgene catalogue record and pLannotate feature annotations shown in this document.]
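Description:
pCZGY2139 is a 3,557 bp Gateway entry clone built in the pCR8 TOPO backbone and propagated in E. coli. It replicates from a high-copy ColE1/pUC-type origin and is selected with spectinomycin through the aadA (SmR) aminoglycoside adenylyltransferase gene. The feature table also picks up short backbone remnants (lacI, lacZα and GmR fragments, and a fragment of the class 1 integron Pc promoter upstream of the resistance gene). rrnB T1 and T2 terminators lie upstream of the cloning region and insulate it from read-through transcription.

The payload, inserted by TOPO cloning, is a roughly 740 bp open reading frame flanked by attL1 and attL2. It consists of a fragment annotated as rat phospholipase C delta 1 (Plcd1), corresponding to the PH domain listed as the N-terminal tag, fused upstream of miniSOG. The PH domain binds phosphatidylinositol 4,5-bisphosphate and so directs the fusion to the plasma membrane. miniSOG is a small flavin-binding protein derived from Arabidopsis thaliana that is fluorescent and generates reactive oxygen species when illuminated with blue light, which is the basis for its use as a genetically encoded photosensitizer.

The entry clone carries no promoter positioned to express the fusion; the only one near the insert is a T7 promoter beyond attL2 in the reverse orientation. Instead, the attL sites allow an LR recombination reaction to move PH-miniSOG into a destination vector that supplies a promoter of choice. The stated purpose is efficient light-induced ablation of the cells in which that promoter is active, and the associated publication describes this use in C. elegans.
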