Addgene plasmid #74111: pCZGY2139
Purpose: Membrane targeted PH-miniSOG entry clone for efficient ablation of cells when expressed under desired promoter.
Depositing lab: Andrew Chisholm. Depositing organization: University of California, San Diego (UCSD). Publication: Highly efficient optogenetic cell ablation in C. elegans using membrane-targeted miniSOG. Xu S, Chisholm AD. Sci Rep. 2016 Feb 10;6:21271. doi: 10.1038/srep21271. PubMed 26861262.
Backbone
  Vector backbone: pCR8
  Backbone manufacturer: Invitrogen
  Backbone size w/o insert (bp): 2818
  Total vector size (bp): 3557
  Vector type: Gateway TOPO Cloning
Growth in bacteria
  Bacterial resistance: Spectinomycin, 50 μg/mL
  Growth temperature: 37°C
  Growth strain: DH5alpha
  Copy number: Unknown
Gene/Insert
  Gene/Insert name: miniSOG
  Insert size (bp): 739
  Tag / fusion protein: PH (N terminal on insert)
  Cloning method: TOPO Cloning
  Sequencing primers: 5′ M13F; 3′ M13R
Terms and licenses: Academic/Nonprofit Terms; Industry Terms: Not Available to Industry
How to cite: pCZGY2139 was a gift from Andrew Chisholm (Addgene plasmid # 74111 ; http://n2t.net/addgene:74111 ; RRID:Addgene_74111)
