>Addgene plasmid #74111 | pCZGY2139 | addgene partial sequence | sequence record 141763 | pUC-4 5'-CAGTGAGCGAGGAAGCGGAAGAGCGCCCAA-3'
AACCGCCTCTCCCCGCGCGTTGGCCGATTCATTAATGCAGCTGGCACGACAGGTTTCCCGACTGGAAAGC
GGGCAGTGAGCGCAACGCAATTAATACGCGTACCGCTAGCCAGGAAGAGTTTGTAGAAACGCAAAAAGGC
CATCCGTCAGGATGGCCTTCTGCTTAGTTTGATGCCTGGCAGTTTATGGCGGGCGTCCTGCCCGCCACCC
TCCGGGCCGTTGCTTCACAACGTTCAAATCCGCTCCCGGCGGATTTGTCCTACTCAGGAGAGCGTTCACC
GACAAACAACAGATAAAACGAAAGGCCCAGTCTTCCGACTGAGCCTTTCGTTTTATTTGATGCCTGGCAG
TTCCCTACTCTCGCGTTAACGCTAGCATGGATGTTTTCCCAGTCACGACGTTGTAAAACGACGGCCAGTC
TTAAGCTCGGGCCCCAAATAATGATTTTATTTTGACTGATAGTGACCTGTTCGTTGCAACAAATTGATGA
GCAATGCTTTTTTATAATGCCAACTTTGTACAAAAAAGCAGGCTCCGAATTCGCCCTTCGGATCCAGATC
TATGCACGGGCTCCAGGATGACCCGGACCTTCAGGCCCTTCTGAAGGGCAGCCAGCTTCTGAAGGTGAAG
TCCAGCTCGTGGCGTAGGGAACGCTTCTACAAGCTACAGGAGGACTGCAAGACCATCTGGCAGGAATCTC
GAAAGGTCATGAGGTCCCCGGAGTCGCAGCTGTTCTCCATCGAGGACATTCAGGAGGTACGGATGGGACA
CCGCACAGAAGGCCTGGAGAAGTTTGCCCGAGACATCCCCGAGGATCGATGCTTCTCCATTGTCTTCAAG
GACCAGCGCAACACCCTAGACCTCATTGCCCCATCACCAGCTGACGC
