>Addgene plasmid #74111 | pCZGY2139 | addgene partial sequence | sequence record 141766 | Spect-R 5'-ACTTTGTTTTAGGGCGACTG-3'
CTGCTCCATAACATCAAACATCGACCCACGGCGTAACGCGCTTGCTGCTTGGATGCCCGAGGCATAGACT
GTACCCCAAAAAAACAGTCATAACAAGCCATGAAAACCGCCACTGCGCCGTTACCACCGCTGCGTTCGGT
CAAGGTTCTGGACCAGTTGCGTGAGCGCATACGCTACTTGCATTACAGCTTACGAACCGAACAGGCTTAT
GTCCACTGGGTTCGTGCCTTCATCCGTTTCCACGGTGTGCGTCACCCGGCAACCTTGGGTAGCAGCGAAG
TCGAGGCATTTCTGTCCTGGCTGGTCTAGAGGAGGCATGATGATATATTTTTATCTTGTGCAATGTAACA
TCAGAGATTTTGAGACACGGGCCAGAGCTGCCAGGAAACAGCTATGACCATGTAATACGACTCACTATAG
GGGATATCAGCTGGATGGCAAATAATGATTTTATTTTGACTGATAGTGACCTGTTCGTTGCAACAAATTG
ATGAGCAATTATTTTTTATAATGCCAACTTTGTACAAGAAAGCTGGGTCGAATTCGCCCTTGTTACTCGA
GTCATCCATCCAGCTGCACTCCGATGAAATACTGGAGCTCACCCTTCTGGTCCCTCATGGGCTGGAGGTG
CAGGAGGTTCCAGAATTTCTTCCCGCTTTTTGTGTAGTTTATCAGCTGCACGGTAATCTCGCGCTGATCT
CTAATGGCATCGCGAATCTTCTGCACTGTGGCCTGGTCTGTCTCTGGTCCCTGCAGAAAGCGGCCATTGC
GGCCCAGGATCTCCTCTCTGGAATACTCGGTCAGCTCCAGGAAGCCATCGGATGCGAAGATGATGGGATT
GTCTGGCAGCCGTGGATCAGTTATCACGAAACTTTTCTCACTAGTCTTCTGCCGCTGGTCCATGGAGCCG
GAGTGGTGGATGATCTTGCGCAGGCCCTGCACCCAGTGCTGAGCGTCAGCTGGTGATGGGGCAATGAGGT
CTAGGGTGTTGCGCTGGTCCTTGAAGACAATGGAGAA
